Addgene plasmid #63164: DV4 VLPs pVRC8400
Purpose: DV4 prM-E structural cassette in pVRC8400
Depositing lab: Stephen Harrison. Depositing organization: Harvard Medical School. Publication: How small-molecule inhibitors of dengue-virus infection interfere with viral membrane fusion. Chao LH, Jang J, Johnson A, Nguyen A, Gray NS, Yang PL, Harrison SC. Elife. 2018 Jul 12;7. pii: 36461. doi: 10.7554/eLife.36461. PubMed 29999491.
Backbone
  Vector backbone: pVRC8400
  Vector type: Mammalian Expression
  Selectable markers: Puromycin
Growth in bacteria
  Bacterial resistance: Kanamycin, 50 μg/mL
  Growth temperature: 37°C
  Growth strain: DH5alpha
  Copy number: Unknown
Gene/Insert
  Gene/Insert name: DV4 prM-E
  Insert size (bp): 2000
Terms and licenses: Academic/Nonprofit Terms; Industry Terms: Not Available to Industry
Depositor comments: Please visit https://www.biorxiv.org/content/early/2018/03/22/286955 for bioRxiv preprint.
How to cite: DV4 VLPs pVRC8400 was a gift from Stephen Harrison (Addgene plasmid # 63164 ; http://n2t.net/addgene:63164 ; RRID:Addgene_63164)
