[The description below was written by a language model from this plasmid's Addgene catalogue record and pLannotate feature annotations shown in this document.]
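Description:
DV4 VLPs pVRC8400 is a mammalian expression plasmid of about 7.5 kb, built on the pVRC8400 backbone, that carries the dengue virus serotype 4 prM-E structural cassette. It is propagated in E. coli through a high-copy ColE1/pUC-type origin and selected with kanamycin via an aph(3')-Ia gene. Short fragments annotated as bla, rop, bom and a Tn903 transposase appear to be backbone remnants rather than functional elements.

The expression unit is driven by the human CMV immediate-early enhancer and promoter, followed by an HTLV-1 LTR fragment and a modified CMV intron A fragment, a leader arrangement that generally boosts transcript processing and translation. The open reading frame begins with a tissue plasminogen activator signal/pro sequence fragment, which directs the product into the secretory pathway. This is followed by a roughly 2 kb flavivirus polyprotein segment. The automated annotation matched that segment to a dengue 2 polyprotein entry and carried over text about NS1, but this reflects the closest database hit. The catalogue entry identifies the insert as DV4 prM-E, and its size is consistent with that. Downstream, a foot-and-mouth disease virus IRES links the viral cassette to a puromycin N-acetyltransferase gene on the same transcript, which ends at a bovine growth hormone polyadenylation signal. Puromycin selection therefore enriches for cells that also express prM-E. A small attB3 Gateway site lies between the IRES and PuroR.

Co-expression of flavivirus prM and E typically yields secreted, genome-free virus-like particles, as the plasmid's name indicates. The associated publication concerns how small-molecule inhibitors of dengue infection interfere with viral membrane fusion, which suggests the particles served as material for those studies.
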