Features (pLannotate 1.2.2; 17 found; start..end, strand, type, name):
      1..380     +  enhancer       CMV enhancer: human cytomegalovirus immediate early enhancer
    381..584     +  promoter       CMV promoter: human cytomegalovirus (CMV) immediate early promoter
    673..900     +  LTR            5' LTR (truncated) (fragment): truncated 5' long terminal repeat (LTR) from human T-cell leukemia virus (HTLV) type 1
    904..1014    +  intron         CMV intron (fragment): modified intron A from human cytomegalovirus
   1033..1101    +  sig_peptide    tPA signal/pro sequence (fragment): signal sequence and propeptide from human tissue plasminogen activator (Berg and Grinnell, 1991)
   1105..3090    +  CDS            POLG_DEN2U: Experimental evidence at protein level: Swiss-Prot protein existence level 1. [Non-structural protein 1]: Disrupts the host endothelial glycocalyx layer of host pulmonary microvascular endothelial cells, inducing degradation of sialic acid and shedding of heparan sulfate proteoglycans. NS1 induces expression of sialidases, heparanase, and activates cathepsin L, which activates heparanase via enzymatic cleavage. These effects are probably linked to the endothelial hyperpermeability observed in severe dengue disease. From Dengue virus type 2 (strain Thailand/PUO-218/1980) (DENV-2).
   3102..3546    +  misc_feature   FMDV IRES: internal ribosome entry site (IRES) of the foot-and-mouth disease virus
   3573..3593    -  protein_bind   attB3: mutant version of attB; core recombination site for the Gateway® BP reaction BP Clonase™
   3605..4204    +  CDS            PuroR: puromycin N-acetyltransferase; pac from Streptomyces alboniger; confers resistance to puromycin
   4218..4442    +  polyA_signal   bGH poly(A) signal: bovine growth hormone polyadenylation signal
   4980..5568    -  rep_origin     ori: high-copy-number ColE1/pMB1/pBR322/pUC origin of replication
   5740..5811    -  CDS            bla(M) (fragment): β-lactamase lacking the signal sequence; bla(M); allows cytosolic expression of β-lactamase
   5823..5969    -  CDS            TRA2_ECOLX (fragment): Protein predicted: Swiss-Prot protein existence level 4. Required for transposition of transposon Tn903. From Escherichia coli.
   6110..6925    -  CDS            KanR: aminoglycoside phosphotransferase; aph(3')-Ia; confers resistance to kanamycin in bacteria or G418 (Geneticin®) in eukaryotes
   7048..7135    -  promoter       AmpR promoter (fragment): bla
   7230..7265    +  CDS            rop (fragment): Rop protein, which maintains plasmids at low copy number; rop
   7367..7465    +  misc_feature   bom (fragment): basis of mobility region from pBR322
>Addgene plasmid #63164 | DV4 VLPs pVRC8400 | addgene full sequence | sequence record 433428 | Addgene NGS Result
GACATTGATTATTGACTAGTTATTAATAGTAATCAATTACGGGGTCATTAGTTCATAGCCCATATATGGA
GTTCCGCGTTACATAACTTACGGTAAATGGCCCGCCTGGCTGACCGCCCAACGACCCCCGCCCATTGACG
TCAATAATGACGTATGTTCCCATAGTAACGCCAATAGGGACTTTCCATTGACGTCAATGGGTGGAGTATT
TACGGTAAACTGCCCACTTGGCAGTACATCAAGTGTATCATATGCCAAGTACGCCCCCTATTGACGTCAA
TGACGGTAAATGGCCCGCCTGGCATTATGCCCAGTACATGACCTTATGGGACTTTCCTACTTGGCAGTAC
ATCTACGTATTAGTCATCGCTATTACCATGGTGATGCGGTTTTGGCAGTACATCAATGGGCGTGGATAGC
GGTTTGACTCACGGGGATTTCCAAGTCTCCACCCCATTGACGTCAATGGGAGTTTGTTTTGGCACCAAAA
TCAACGGGACTTTCCAAAATGTCGTAACAACTCCGCCCCATTGACGCAAATGGGCGGTAGGCGTGTACGG
TGGGAGGTCTATATAAGCAGAGCTCGTTTAGTGAACCGTCAGATCGCCTGGAGACGCCATCCACGCTGTT
TTGACCTCCATAGAAGACACCGGGACCGATCCAGCCTCCATCGGCTCGCATCTCTCCTTCACGCGCCCGC
CGCCCTACCTGAGGCCGCCATCCACGCCGGTTGAGTCGCGTTCTGCCGCCTCCCGCCTGTGGTGCCTCCT
GAACTGCGTCCGCCGTCTAGGTAAGTTTAAAGCTCAGGTCGAGACCGGGCCTTTGTCCGGCGCTCCCTTG
GAGCCTACCTAGACTCAGCCGGCTCTCCACGCTTTGCCTGACCCTGCTTGCTCAACTCTAGTTAACGGTG
GAGGGCAGTGTAGTCTGAGCAGTACTCGTTGCTGCCGCGCGCGCCACCAGACATAATAGCTGACAGACTA
ACAGACTGTTCCTTTCCATGGGTCTTTTCTGCAGTCACCGTCGTCGACCACCATGGATGCAATGAAGAGA
GGGCTCTGCTGTGTGCTGCTGCTGTGTGGAGCAGTCTTCGTTTCGCCCAGCGCTAGCTTCCACCTGTCCA
CCCGAGATGGGGAGCCACTGATGATTGTCGCAAAGCACGAGAGGGGGAGACCACTGCTGTTCAAAACCAC
TGAGGGCATTAACAAATGCACCCTGATCGCCATGGACCTGGGGGAGATGTGCGAAGATACAGTCACTTAC
AAGTGTCCTCTGCTGGTGAACACAGAGCCAGAAGACATTGATTGCTGGTGTAATCTGACCTCCACATGGG
TCATGTATGGGACTTGTACCCAGTCTGGAGAGCGGAGAAGGGAAAAACGATCCGTGGCTCTGACCCCTCA
CTCTGGGATGGGACTGGAGACACGGGCAGAAACTTGGATGAGCTCCGAGGGCGCCTGGAAGCATGCTCAG
CGAGTGGAAAGCTGGATCCTGCGGAACCCAGGCTTCGCTCTGCTGGCAGGGTTTATGGCCTACATGATTG
GACAGACTGGCATCCAGAGAACCGTCTTCTTTGTGCTGATGATGCTGGTGGCTCCCAGTTATGGAATGAG
ATGCGTCGGCGTGGGGAATAGGGACTTCGTCGAGGGCGTGTCAGGAGGAGCATGGGTCGATCTGGTGCTG
GAACACGGAGGCTGTGTGACCACAATGGCCCAGGGCAAGCCAACCCTGGACTTTGAGCTGACAAAAACTA
CCGCAAAGGAAGTGGCCCTGCTGAGAACCTACTGCATTGAGGCCTCCATTTCTAACATCACAACTGCTAC
CAGGTGTCCAACACAGGGGGAACCCTACCTGAAAGAGGAACAGGATCAGCAGTATATCTGCCGACGAGAC
GTGGTCGATCGAGGATGGGGCAATGGGTGTGGACTGTTCGGCAAGGGGGGAGTGGTCACATGCGCCAAGT
TCAGCTGTTCAGGGAAGATTACTGGAAACCTGGTGCAGATCGAGAATCTGGAATACACTGTGGTCGTGAC
CGTCCACAATGGAGACACTCATGCAGTGGGCAACGATACCTCTAATCACGGCGTGACAGCCATGATCACT
CCTCGGAGCCCATCCGTCGAGGTGAAGCTGCCCGACTATGGGGAGCTGACTCTGGATTGCGAACCTAGAT
CCGGGATTGACTTCAACGAGATGATCCTGATGAAAATGAAGAAAAAGACATGGCTGGTGCATAAGCAGTG
GTTTCTGGACCTGCCACTGCCATGGACAGCAGGAGCTGATACTTCCGAGGTGCACTGGAATTATAAGGAA
CGGATGGTCACCTTCAAAGTGCCCCATGCCAAGAGACAGGATGTCACAGTGCTGGGCAGTCAGGAGGGAG
CTATGCACTCAGCACTGGCCGGAGCTACCGAAGTGGACTCTGGAGATGGCAACCACATGTTCGCTGGACA
TCTGAAATGCAAGGTGAGGATGGAGAAACTGCGCATTAAGGGAATGAGTTACACAATGTGTTCTGGCAAG
TTCAGCATCGACAAGGAGATGGCCGAAACTCAGCATGGCACCACAGTCGTGAAAGTGAAGTATGAGGGGG
CAGGAGCCCCCTGTAAGGTCCCTATCGAGATTCGCGATGTGAACAAGGAAAAGGTCGTGGGACGAATCAT
TTCTAGTACCCCTCTGGCAGAGAACACCAATAGCGTGACAAACATCGAGCTGGAACCCCCTTTCGGCGAC
TCTTACATCGTCATTGGCGTGGGGAATAGTGCCCTGACCCTGCACTGGTTCAGGAAAGGATCAAGCATTG
GCAAGATGTTTGAGTCCACATATCGGGGCGCTAAAAGAATGGCAATCCTGGGGGAAACTGCTTGGGATTT
CGGAAGCGTGGGCGGGCTGTTTACCTCCCTGGGGAAGGCAGTCCATCAGGTGTTCGGATCAGTCTACACT
ACCATGTTTGGAGGCGTGAGCTGGATGATCAGGATTCTGATCGGCTTTCTGGTGCTGTGGATCGGGACCA
ACTCACGCAACACCAGCATGGCCATGACTTGTATTGCTGTGGGGGGGATTACTCTGTTTCTGGGGTTTAC
TGTGCAGGCATAAGCGGCCGCAGCAGGTTTCCCCAATGACACAAAACGTGCAACTTGAAACTCCGCCTGG
TCTTTCCAGGTCTAGAGGGGTAACACTTTGTACTGCGTTTGGCTCCACGCTCGATCCACTGGCGAGTGTT
AGTAACAGCACTGTTGCTTCGTAGCGGAGCATGACGGCCGTGGGAACTCCTCCTTGGTAACAAGGACCCA
CGGGGCCAAAAGCCACGCCCACACGGGCCCGTCATGTGTGCAACCCCAGCACGGCGACTTTACTGCGAAA
CCCACTTTAAAGTGACATTGAAACTGGTACCCACACACTGGTGACAGGCTAAGGATGCCCTTCAGGTACC
CCGAGGTAACACGCGACACTCGGGATCTGAGAAGGGGACTGGGGCTTCTATAAAAGCGCTCGGTTTAAAA
AGCTTCTATGCCTGAATAGGTGACCGGAGGTCGGCACCTTTCCTTTGCAATTACTGACCCTATGATACAC
TGCAACTTTATTATACAAAGTTGGAAAGCTTACCATGACCGAGTACAAGCCCACGGTGCGCCTCGCCACC
CGCGACGACGTCCCCAGGGCCGTACGCACCCTCGCCGCCGCGTTCGCCGACTACCCCGCCACGCGCCACA
CCGTCGATCCGGACCGCCACATCGAGCGGGTCACCGAGCTGCAAGAACTCTTCCTCACGCGCGTCGGGCT
CGACATCGGCAAGGTGTGGGTCGCGGACGACGGCGCCGCGGTGGCGGTCTGGACCACGCCGGAGAGCGTC
GAAGCGGGGGCGGTGTTCGCCGAGATCGGCCCGCGCATGGCCGAGTTGAGCGGTTCCCGGCTGGCCGCGC
AGCAACAGATGGAAGGCCTCCTGGCGCCGCACCGGCCCAAGGAGCCCGCGTGGTTCCTGGCCACCGTCGG
CGTCTCGCCCGACCACCAGGGCAAGGGTCTGGGCAGCGCCGTCGTGCTCCCCGGAGTGGAGGCGGCCGAG
CGCGCCGGGGTGCCCGCCTTCCTGGAGACCTCCGCGCCCCGCAACCTCCCCTTCTACGAGCGGCTCGGCT
TCACCGTCACCGCCGACGTCGAGGTGCCCGAAGGACCGCGCACCTGGTGCATGACCCGCAAGCCCGGTGC
CTGAGGATCCAGATCTGCTGTGCCTTCTAGTTGCCAGCCATCTGTTGTTTGCCCCTCCCCCGTGCCTTCC
TTGACCCTGGAAGGTGCCACTCCCACTGTCCTTTCCTAATAAAATGAGGAAATTGCATCGCATTGTCTGA
GTAGGTGTCATTCTATTCTGGGGGGTGGGGTGGGGCAGGACAGCAAGGGGGAGGATTGGGAAGACAATAG
CAGGCATGCTGGGGATGCGGTGGGCTCTATGGGTACCCAGGTGCTGAAGAATTGACCCGGTTCCTCCTGG
GCCAGAAAGAAGCAGGCACATCCCCTTCTCTGTGACACACCCTGTCCACGCCCCTGGTTCTTAGTTCCAG
CCCCACTCATAGGACACTCATAGCTCAGGAGGGCTCCGCCTTCAATCCCACCCGCTAAAGTACTTGGAGC
GGTCTCTCCCTCCCTCATCAGCCCACCAAACCAAACCTAGCCTCCAAGAGTGGGAAGAAATTAAAGCAAG
ATAGGCTATTAAGTGCAGAGGGAGAGAAAATGCCTCCAACATGTGAGGAAGTAATGAGAGAAATCATAGA
ATTTTAAGGCCATGATTTAAGGCCATCATGGCCTTAATCTTCCGCTTCCTCGCTCACTGACTCGCTGCGC
TCGGTCGTTCGGCTGCGGCGAGCGGTATCAGCTCACTCAAAGGCGGTAATACGGTTATCCACAGAATCAG
GGGATAACGCAGGAAAGAACATGTGAGCAAAAGGCCAGCAAAAGGCCAGGAACCGTAAAAAGGCCGCGTT
GCTGGCGTTTTTCCATAGGCTCCGCCCCCCTGACGAGCATCACAAAAATCGACGCTCAAGTCAGAGGTGG
CGAAACCCGACAGGACTATAAAGATACCAGGCGTTTCCCCCTGGAAGCTCCCTCGTGCGCTCTCCTGTTC
CGACCCTGCCGCTTACCGGATACCTGTCCGCCTTTCTCCCTTCGGGAAGCGTGGCGCTTTCTCATAGCTC
ACGCTGTAGGTATCTCAGTTCGGTGTAGGTCGTTCGCTCCAAGCTGGGCTGTGTGCACGAACCCCCCGTT
CAGCCCGACCGCTGCGCCTTATCCGGTAACTATCGTCTTGAGTCCAACCCGGTAAGACACGACTTATCGC
CACTGGCAGCAGCCACTGGTAACAGGATTAGCAGAGCGAGGTATGTAGGCGGTGCTACAGAGTTCTTGAA
GTGGTGGCCTAACTACGGCTACACTAGAAGAACAGTATTTGGTATCTGCGCTCTGCTGAAGCCAGTTACC
TTCGGAAAAAGAGTTGGTAGCTCTTGATCCGGCAAACAAACCACCGCTGGTAGCGGTGGTTTTTTTGTTT
GCAAGCAGCAGATTACGCGCAGAAAAAAAGGATCTCAAGAAGATCCTTTGATCTTTTCTACGGGGTCTGA
CGCTCAGTGGAACGAAAACTCACGTTAAGGGATTTTGGTCATGAGATTATCAAAAAGGATCTTCACCTAG
ATCCTTTTAAATTAAAAATGAAGTTTTAAATCAATCTAAAGTATATATGAGTAAACTTGGTCTGACAGTT
ACCAATGCTTAATCAGTGAGGCACCTATCTCAGCGATCTGTCTATTTCGTTCATCCATAGTTGCCTGACT
CGGGGGGGGGGGGCGCTGAGGTCTGCCTCGTGAAGAAGGTGTTGCTGACTCATACCAGGCCTGAATCGCC
CCATCATCCAGCCAGAAAGTGAGGGAGCCACGGTTGATGAGAGCTTTGTTGTAGGTGGACCAGTTGGTGA
TTTTGAACTTTTGCTTTGCCACGGAACGGTCTGCGTTGTCGGGAAGATGCGTGATCTGATCCTTCAACTC
AGCAAAAGTTCGATTTATTCAACAAAGCCGCCGTCCCGTCAAGTCAGCGTAATGCTCTGCCAGTGTTACA
ACCAATTAACCAATTCTGATTAGAAAAACTCATCGAGCATCAAATGAAACTGCAATTTATTCATATCAGG
ATTATCAATACCATATTTTTGAAAAAGCCGTTTCTGTAATGAAGGAGAAAACTCACCGAGGCAGTTCCAT
AGGATGGCAAGATCCTGGTATCGGTCTGCGATTCCGACTCGTCCAACATCAATACAACCTATTAATTTCC
CCTCGTCAAAAATAAGGTTATCAAGTGAGAAATCACCATGAGTGACGACTGAATCCGGTGAGAATGGCAA
AAGCTTATGCATTTCTTTCCAGACTTGTTCAACAGGCCAGCCATTACGCTCGTCATCAAAATCACTCGCA
TCAACCAAACCGTTATTCATTCGTGATTGCGCCTGAGCGAGACGAAATACGCGATCGCTGTTAAAAGGAC
AATTACAAACAGGAATCGAATGCAACCGGCGCAGGAACACTGCCAGCGCATCAACAATATTTTCACCTGA
ATCAGGATATTCTTCTAATACCTGGAATGCTGTTTTCCCGGGGATCGCAGTGGTGAGTAACCATGCATCA
TCAGGAGTACGGATAAAATGCTTGATGGTCGGAAGAGGCATAAATTCCGTCAGCCAGTTTAGTCTGACCA
TCTCATCTGTAACATCATTGGCAACGCTACCTTTGCCATGTTTCAGAAACAACTCTGGCGCATCGGGCTT
CCCATACAATCGATAGATTGTCGCACCTGATTGCCCGACATTATCGCGAGCCCATTTATACCCATATAAA
TCAGCATCCATGTTGGAATTTAATCGCGGCCTCGAGCAAGACGTTTCCCGTTGAATATGGCTCATAACAC
CCCTTGTATTACTGTTTATGTAAGCAGACAGTTTTATTGTTCATGATGATATATTTTTATCTTGTGCAAT
GTAACATCAGAGATTTTGAGACACAACGTGGCTTTCCCCCCCCCCCCATTATTGAAGCATTTATCAGGGT
TATTGTCTCATGAGCGGATACATATTTGAATGTATTTAGAAAAATAAACAAATAGGGGTTCCGCGCACAT
TTCCCCGAAAAGTGCCACCTGACGTCTAAGAAACCATTATTATCATGACATTAACCTATAAAAATAGGCG
TATCACGAGGCCCTTTCGTCTCGCGCGTTTCGGTGATGACGGTGAAAACCTCTGACACATGCAGCTCCCG
GAGACGGTCACAGCTTGTCTGTAAGCGGATGCCGGGAGCAGACAAGCCCGTCAGGGCGCGTCAGCGGGTG
TTGGCGGGTGTCGGGGCTGGCTTAACTATGCGGCATCAGAGCAGATTGTACTGAGAGTGCACCATATGCG
GTGTGAAATACCGCACAGATGCGTAAGGAGAAAATACCGCATCAGATTGGCTATTGGCCATTGCATACGT
TGTATCCATATCATAATATGTACATTTATATTGGCTCATGTCCAACATTACCGCCATGTT
