>Addgene plasmid #63164 | DV4 VLPs pVRC8400 | depositor partial sequence | sequence record 104639 | codon optimized DV4 prM-E
GCTAGCTTCCACCTGTCCACCCGAGATGGGGAGCCACTGATGATTGTCGCAAAGCACGAGAGGGGGAGAC
CACTGCTGTTCAAAACCACTGAGGGCATTAACAAATGCACCCTGATCGCCATGGACCTGGGGGAGATGTG
CGAAGATACAGTCACTTACAAGTGTCCTCTGCTGGTGAACACAGAGCCAGAAGACATTGATTGCTGGTGT
AATCTGACCTCCACATGGGTCATGTATGGGACTTGTACCCAGTCTGGAGAGCGGAGAAGGGAAAAACGAT
CCGTGGCTCTGACCCCTCACTCTGGGATGGGACTGGAGACACGGGCAGAAACTTGGATGAGCTCCGAGGG
CGCCTGGAAGCATGCTCAGCGAGTGGAAAGCTGGATCCTGCGGAACCCAGGCTTCGCTCTGCTGGCAGGG
TTTATGGCCTACATGATTGGACAGACTGGCATCCAGAGAACCGTCTTCTTTGTGCTGATGATGCTGGTGG
CTCCCAGTTATGGAATGAGATGCGTCGGCGTGGGGAATAGGGACTTCGTCGAGGGCGTGTCAGGAGGAGC
ATGGGTCGATCTGGTGCTGGAACACGGAGGCTGTGTGACCACAATGGCCCAGGGCAAGCCAACCCTGGAC
TTTGAGCTGACAAAAACTACCGCAAAGGAAGTGGCCCTGCTGAGAACCTACTGCATTGAGGCCTCCATTT
CTAACATCACAACTGCTACCAGGTGTCCAACACAGGGGGAACCCTACCTGAAAGAGGAACAGGATCAGCA
GTATATCTGCCGACGAGACGTGGTCGATCGAGGATGGGGCAATGGGTGTGGACTGTTCGGCAAGGGGGGA
GTGGTCACATGCGCCAAGTTCAGCTGTTCAGGGAAGATTACTGGAAACCTGGTGCAGATCGAGAATCTGG
AATACACTGTGGTCGTGACCGTCCACAATGGAGACACTCATGCAGTGGGCAACGATACCTCTAATCACGG
CGTGACAGCCATGATCACTCCTCGGAGCCCATCCGTCGAGGTGAAGCTGCCCGACTATGGGGAGCTGACT
CTGGATTGCGAACCTAGATCCGGGATTGACTTCAACGAGATGATCCTGATGAAAATGAAGAAAAAGACAT
GGCTGGTGCATAAGCAGTGGTTTCTGGACCTGCCACTGCCATGGACAGCAGGAGCTGATACTTCCGAGGT
GCACTGGAATTATAAGGAACGGATGGTCACCTTCAAAGTGCCCCATGCCAAGAGACAGGATGTCACAGTG
CTGGGCAGTCAGGAGGGAGCTATGCACTCAGCACTGGCCGGAGCTACCGAAGTGGACTCTGGAGATGGCA
ACCACATGTTCGCTGGACATCTGAAATGCAAGGTGAGGATGGAGAAACTGCGCATTAAGGGAATGAGTTA
CACAATGTGTTCTGGCAAGTTCAGCATCGACAAGGAGATGGCCGAAACTCAGCATGGCACCACAGTCGTG
AAAGTGAAGTATGAGGGGGCAGGAGCCCCCTGTAAGGTCCCTATCGAGATTCGCGATGTGAACAAGGAAA
AGGTCGTGGGACGAATCATTTCTAGTACCCCTCTGGCAGAGAACACCAATAGCGTGACAAACATCGAGCT
GGAACCCCCTTTCGGCGACTCTTACATCGTCATTGGCGTGGGGAATAGTGCCCTGACCCTGCACTGGTTC
AGGAAAGGATCAAGCATTGGCAAGATGTTTGAGTCCACATATCGGGGCGCTAAAAGAATGGCAATCCTGG
GGGAAACTGCTTGGGATTTCGGAAGCGTGGGCGGGCTGTTTACCTCCCTGGGGAAGGCAGTCCATCAGGT
GTTCGGATCAGTCTACACTACCATGTTTGGAGGCGTGAGCTGGATGATCAGGATTCTGATCGGCTTTCTG
GTGCTGTGGATCGGGACCAACTCACGCAACACCAGCATGGCCATGACTTGTATTGCTGTGGGGGGGATTA
CTCTGTTTCTGGGGTTTACTGTGCAGGCATAAGCGGCCGC
