>Addgene plasmid #63164 | DV4 VLPs pVRC8400 | addgene partial sequence | sequence record 129973 | pCold-Fwd 5'-ACGCCATATCGCCGAAAGG-3'
TGGTGTTCTCTGCCAGAGGGGTACTAGAAATGATTCGTCCCACGACCTTTTCCTTGTTCACATCGCGAAT
CTCGATAGGGACCTTACAGGGGGCTCCTGCCCCCTCATACTTCACTTTCACGACTGTGGTGCCATGCTGA
GTTTCGGCCATCTCCTTGTCGATGCTGAACTTGCCAGAACACATTGTGTAACTCATTCCCTTAATGCGCA
GTTTCTCCATCCTCACCTTGCATTTCAGATGTCCAGCGAACATGTGGTTGCCATCTCCAGAGTCCACTTC
GGTAGCTCCGGCCAGTGCTGAGTGCATAGCTCCCTCCTGACTGCCCAGCACTGTGACATCCTGTCTCTTG
GCATGGGGCACTTTGAAGGTGACCATCCGTTCCTTATAATTCCAGTGCACCTCGGAAGTATCAGCTCCTG
CTGTCCATGGCAGTGGCAGGTCCAGAAACCACTGCTTATGCACCAGCCATGTCTTTTTCTTCATTTTCAT
CAGGATCATCTCGTTGAAGTCAATCCCGGATCTAGGTTCGCAATCCAGAGTCAGCTCCCCATAGTCGGGC
AGCTTCACCTCGACGGATGGGCTCCGAGGAGTGATCATGGCTGTCACGCCGTGATTAGAGGTATCGTTGC
CCACTGCATGAGTGTCTCCATTGTGGACGGTCACGACCACAGTGTATTCCAGATTCTCGATCTGCACCAG
GTTTCCAGTAATCTTCCCTGAACAGCTGAACTTGGCGCATGTGACCACTCCCCCCTTGCCGAACAGTCCA
CACCCATTGCCCCATCCTCGATCGACCACGTCTCGTCGGCAGATATACTGCTGATCCTGTTCCTCTTTCA
GGTAGGGTTCCCCCTGTGTTGGACACCTGGTAGCAGTTGTGATGTTAGAAATGGAGGCCTCAATGCAGTA
GGT
