>Addgene plasmid #63164 | DV4 VLPs pVRC8400 | addgene partial sequence | sequence record 129974 | FMDV-IRES-R 5'-CTCCGCTACGAAGCAACAGT-3'
AACGCAGTACAAAGTGTTACCCCTCTAGACCTGGAAAGACCAGGCGGAGTTTCAAGTTGCACGTTTTGTG
TCATTGGGGAAACCTGCTGCGGCCGCTTATGCCTGCACAGTAAACCCCAGAAACAGAGTAATCCCCCCCA
CAGCAATACAAGTCATGGCCATGCTGGTGTTGCGTGAGTTGGTCCCGATCCACAGCACCAGAAAGCCGAT
CAGAATCCTGATCATCCAGCTCACGCCTCCAAACATGGTAGTGTAGACTGATCCGAACACCTGATGGACT
GCCTTCCCCAGGGAGGTAAACAGCCCGCCCACGCTTCCGAAATCCCAAGCAGTTTCCCCCAGGATTGCCA
TTCTTTTAGCGCCCCGATATGTGGACTCAAACATCTTGCCAATGCTTGATCCTTTCCTGAACCAGTGCAG
GGTCAGGGCACTATTCCCCACGCCAATGACGATGTAAGAGTCGCCGAAAGGGGGTTCCAGCTCGATGTTT
GTCACGCTATTGGTGTTCTCTGCCAGAGGGGTACTAGAAATGATTCGTCCCACGACCTTTTCCTTGTTCA
CATCGCGAATCTCGATAGGGACCTTACAGGGGGCTCCTGCCCCCTCATACTTCACTTTCACGACTGTGGT
GCCATGCTGAGTTTCGGCCATCTCCTTGTCGATGCTGAACTTGCCAGAACACATTGTGTAACTCATTCCC
TTAATGCGCAGTTTCTCCATCCTCACCTTGCATTTCAGATGTCCAGCGAACATGTGGTTGCCATCTCCAG
AGTCCACTTCGGTAGCTCCGGCCAGTGCTGAGTGCATAGCTCCCTCCTGACTGCCCAGCACTGTGACATC
CTGTCTCTTG
